Addgene plasmid #54025: mEmerald-Caveolin-C-10
Purpose: Localization: Membrane, Excitation: 487, Emission: 509
Depositing lab: Michael Davidson. Depositing organization: Florida State University, Tallahassee. Publication: Overexpression of caveolin-1 is sufficient to phenocopy the behavior of a disease-associated mutant. Hanson CA, Drake KR, Baird MA, Han B, Kraft LJ, Davidson MW, Kenworthy AK. Traffic. 2013 Jun;14(6):663-77. doi: 10.1111/tra.12066. Epub 2013 Apr 7. PubMed 23469926.
Backbone
  Vector backbone: mEmerald-C1
  Backbone size w/o insert (bp): 4750
  Vector type: Mammalian Expression
  Selectable markers: Neomycin (select with G418)
Growth in bacteria
  Bacterial resistance: Kanamycin, 50 μg/mL
  Growth temperature: 37°C
  Growth strain: DH5alpha
  Copy number: High Copy
Gene/Insert
  Gene/Insert name: Caveolin (alt name: NM_001753)
  Species: H. sapiens (human)
  Entrez Gene: CAV1 (a.k.a. BSCL3, CGL3, LCCNS, MSTP085, PPH3, VIP21)
  Promoter: CMV
  Tag / fusion protein: mEmerald (N terminal on backbone)
  Cloning method: Unknown
  Sequencing primers: 5′ CMV-F; 3′ SV40pA-R
Terms and licenses: Academic/Nonprofit Terms; Industry Terms
Depositor comments: . Excitation = 487; Emission = 509. Localization data: Membrane
How to cite: mEmerald-Caveolin-C-10 was a gift from Michael Davidson (Addgene plasmid # 54025 ; http://n2t.net/addgene:54025 ; RRID:Addgene_54025)
