[The description below was written by a language model from this plasmid's Addgene catalogue record.]
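Description:
mEmerald-Caveolin-C-10 is a mammalian expression plasmid built on the mEmerald-C1 backbone (about 4.75 kb without the insert), a C1-style fluorescent protein fusion vector. It is maintained in E. coli as a high-copy plasmid under kanamycin selection, and it carries a neomycin resistance marker that allows G418 selection of transfected mammalian cells. No feature table accompanies the record, so the origin of replication and other backbone elements are not listed explicitly. The use of an SV40 polyA reverse sequencing primer implies an SV40 polyadenylation signal downstream of the insert.

The payload is human caveolin-1 (CAV1), expressed from the CMV promoter as a fusion with the green fluorescent protein mEmerald. The tag is supplied by the backbone and sits at the N terminus of caveolin. The "C-10" in the name probably refers to this C-type orientation and a 10-residue linker between the two proteins, but the record does not confirm the linker, and the cloning method is listed as unknown. mEmerald is a bright monomeric GFP variant, recorded here with excitation at 487 nm and emission at 509 nm. The expected localization of the fusion is given as membrane, in keeping with caveolin-1's role as a structural component of caveolae at the plasma membrane.

The construct is intended as a fluorescent localization marker for live- or fixed-cell imaging of caveolin-1 and caveolin-containing membrane structures in transfected mammalian cells. The associated publication examined how overexpression of caveolin-1 affects its behaviour compared with a disease-associated mutant, a reminder that the distribution of the tagged protein can depend on expression level.
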