>Addgene plasmid #54025 | mEmerald-Caveolin-C-10 | depositor partial sequence | sequence record 84213 | insert sequence
ACCGTCAGATCCGCTAGCGCTACCGGTCGCCACCATGGTGAGCAAGGGCGAGGAGCTGTTCACCGGGGTG
GTGCCCATCCTGGTCGAGCTGGACGGCGACGTAAACGGCCACAAGTTCAGCGTGTCCGGCGAGGGCGAGG
GCGATGCCACCTACGGCAAGCTGACCCTGAAGTTCATCTGCACCACCGGCAAGCTGCCCGTGCCCTGGCC
CACCCTCGTGACCACCTTGACCTACGGCGTGCAGTGCTTCGCCCGCTACCCCGACCACATGAAGCAGCAC
GACTTCTTCAAGTCCGCCATGCCCGAAGGCTACGTCCAGGAGCGCACCATCTTCTTCAAGGACGACGGCA
ACTACAAGACCCGCGCCGAGGTGAAGTTCGAGGGCGACACCCTGGTGAACCGCATCGAGCTGAAGGGCAT
CGACTTCAAGGAGGACGGCAACATCCTGGGGCACAAGCTGGAGTACAACTACAACAGCCACAAGGTCTAT
ATCACCGCCGACAAGCAGAAGAACGGCATCAAGGTGAACTTCAAGACCCGCCACAACATCGAGGACGGCA
GCGTGCAGCTCGCCGACCACTACCAGCAGAACACCCCCATCGGCGACGGCCCCGTGCTGCTGCCCGACAA
CCACTACCTGAGCACCCAGTCCAAGCTGAGCAAAGACCCCAACGAGAAGCGCGATCACATGGTCCTGCTG
GAGTTCGTGACCGCCGCCGGGATCACTCTCGGCATGGACGAGCTGTACAAGTCCGGACTCAGATCTGGCA
GCAGTGGAGGTTCTGGGGGCAAATACGTAGACTCGGAGGGACATCTCTACACCGTTCCCATCCGGGAACA
GGGCAACATCTACAAGCCCAACAACAAGGCCATGGCAGACGAGCTGAGCGAGAAGCAAGTGTACGACGCG
CACACCAAGGAGATCGACCTGGTCAACCGCGACCCTAAACACCTCAACGATGACGTGGTCAAGATTGACT
TTGAAGATGTGATTGCAGAACCAGAAGGGACACACAGTTTTGACGGCATTTGGAAGGCCAGCTTCACCAC
CTTCACTGTGACGAAATACTGGTTTTACCGCTTGCTGTCTGCCCTCTTTGGCATCCCGATGGCACTCATC
TGGGGCATTTACTTCGCCATTCTCTCTTTCCTGCACATCTGGGCAGTTGTACCATGCATTAAGAGCTTCC
TGATTGAGATTCAGTGCATCAGCCGTGTCTATTCCATCTACGTCCACACCGTCTGTGACCCACTCTTTGA
AGCTGTTGGGAAAATATTCAGCAATGTCCGCATCAACTTGCAGAAAGAAATATAAGAATTCTGCAGTCGA
CGGTACCGCGGGCCCGGGATCCACCGGATCTAGATAACTGATCATAATCAGCCATACCACATTT
