>Addgene plasmid #54025 | mEmerald-Caveolin-C-10 | addgene partial sequence | sequence record 89355 | EGFP-C 5'-CATGGTCCTGCTGGAGTTCGTG-3'
CTCGGCATGGACGAGCTGTACAAGTCCGGACTCAGATCTGGCAGCAGTGGAGGTTCTGGGGGCAAATACG
TAGACTCGGAGGGACATCTCTACACCGTTCCCATCCGGGAACAGGGCAACATCTACAAGCCCAACAACAA
GGCCATGGCAGACGAGCTGAGCGAGAAGCAAGTGTACGACGCGCACACCAAGGAGATCGACCTGGTCAAC
CGCGACCCTAAACACCTCAACGATGACGTGGTCAAGATTGACTTTGAAGATGTGATTGCAGAACCAGAAG
GGACACACAGTTTTGACGGCATTTGGAAGGCCAGCTTCACCACCTTCACTGTGACGAAATACTGGTTTTA
CCGCTTGCTGTCTGCCCTCTTTGGCATCCCGATGGCACTCATCTGGGGCATTTACTTCGCCATTCTCTCT
TTCCTGCACATCTGGGCAGTTGTACCATGCATTAAGAGCTTCCTGATTGAGATTCAGTGCATCAGCCGTG
TCTATTCCATCTACGTCCACACCGTCTGTGACCCACTCTTTGAAGCTGTTGGGAAAATATTCAGCAATGT
CCGCATCAACTTGCAGAAAGAAATATAAGAATTCTGCAGTCGACGGTACCGCGGGCCCGGGATCCACCGG
ATCTAGATAACTGATCATAATCAGCCATACCACATTTGTAGAGGTTTTACTTGCTTTAAAAAACCTCCCA
CACCTCCCCCTGAACCTGAAACATAAAATGAATGCAATTGTTGTTGTTAACTTGTTTATTGCAGCTTATA
ATGGTTACAAATAAAGCAATAGCATCACAAATTTCACAAATAAAGCATTTTTTTCACTGCATTCTAGTTG
TGGTTTGTCCAAACTCATCAATGTATCTTAACGCGTAAATTGTAAGCGTTAATATTTTGTTAAAATTCGC
GTTAAATTTTTGTTAAATCAGCTCATTTTTTAACCAATAGGCCGAAATCGGCAAAATCCCTTATAAATCA
A
